Addgene plasmid #169912: pRGEN-CMV-10XGCN4-L1-dCjCas9 S-D
Purpose: Expression of a SunTag-dCjCas9 fusion protein in which 10 copies of the GCN4 peptide are fused to the N terminus of dCjCas9.
Depositing lab: Zhili Rong. Publication: MiniCAFE, a CRISPR/Cas9-based compact and potent transcriptional activator, elicits gene expression in vivo. Zhang X, Lv S, Luo Z, Hu Y, Peng X, Lv J, Zhao S, Feng J, Huang G, Wan QL, Liu J, Huang H, Luan B, Wang D, Zhao X, Lin Y, Zhou Q, Zhang ZN, Rong Z. Nucleic Acids Res. 2021 Mar 22. pii: 6179929. doi: 10.1093/nar/gkab174. PubMed 33751124.
Backbone
  Vector backbone: pRGEN-CMV-CjCas9
  Backbone manufacturer: Addgene #89752
  Vector type: Mammalian Expression, CRISPR
Growth in bacteria
  Bacterial resistance: Ampicillin, 100 μg/mL
  Growth temperature: 37°C
  Growth strain: NEB Stable
  Copy number: Unknown
Gene/Insert
  Gene/Insert name: dCjCas9 (alt name: dCjeCas9)
  Species: Synthetic; Campylobacter jejuni
  Mutation: D8A, H559A in cjCas9
  Promoter: CMV
  Tag / fusion protein: 10XGCN4 (N terminal on insert); 2xSV40NLS (N terminal on insert); SV40NLS-HA (C terminal on insert)
  Cloning method: Gibson Cloning
Resource information
  A portion of this plasmid was derived from a plasmid made by: 10X GCN4 was amplified from Addgene #60910
Terms and licenses: Academic/Nonprofit Terms; Industry Terms: Not Available to Industry
How to cite: pRGEN-CMV-10XGCN4-L1-dCjCas9 S-D was a gift from Zhili Rong (Addgene plasmid # 169912 ; http://n2t.net/addgene:169912 ; RRID:Addgene_169912)
