[The description below was written by a language model from this plasmid's Addgene catalogue record and pLannotate feature annotations shown in this document.]
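Description:
pRGEN-CMV-10XGCN4-L1-dCjCas9 S-D is a mammalian expression plasmid of about 7.1 kb, built by Gibson cloning on the pRGEN-CMV-CjCas9 backbone, that produces a SunTag-type scaffold based on catalytically dead Campylobacter jejuni Cas9. It is propagated in E. coli through a high-copy ColE1/pUC-type origin and selected with ampicillin via the β-lactamase gene and its native promoter. The record lists no selectable marker for mammalian cells, so the plasmid appears suited to transient expression.

The expression cassette is driven by the human CMV immediate-early enhancer and promoter and terminated by the bovine growth hormone polyadenylation signal. T7 and SP6 phage promoters flank the coding region. The open reading frame begins with ten tandem copies of the solubility-optimised GCN4 peptide epitope, followed according to the catalogue entry by two SV40 nuclear localisation signals, then dCjCas9 carrying the D8A and H559A substitutions that inactivate its two nuclease domains, and finally a C-terminal SV40 NLS and HA tag. The automated annotation picks up only one complete GCN4 repeat and two fragments and does not call the NLS or HA elements, which likely reflects the difficulty of annotating short and repetitive sequences. Small annotated fragments of an HIV-1 LTR, lacI and the pBR322 bom region look like backbone remnants or incidental matches.

When co-expressed with a guide RNA and an scFv-fused transcriptional effector that binds the GCN4 epitopes, neither of which is encoded here, the protein can recruit multiple effector copies to a targeted locus. The compact CjCas9 orthologue was used in this context to develop small CRISPR-based transcriptional activators.
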