Features (pLannotate 1.2.2; 15 found; start..end, strand, type, name):
      1..380     +  enhancer       CMV enhancer: human cytomegalovirus immediate early enhancer
    381..584     +  promoter       CMV promoter: human cytomegalovirus (CMV) immediate early promoter
    580..613     +  LTR            5' LTR (truncated) (fragment): truncated 5' long terminal repeat (LTR) from HIV-1
    629..647     +  promoter       T7 promoter: promoter for bacteriophage T7 RNA polymerase
    672..728     +  CDS            GCN4_v4: GCN4 peptide optimized to improve solubility while preserving binding to an scFv-GFP fusion protein (Tanenbaum et al., 2014)
   1046..1069    +  CDS            GCN4_v4 (fragment): GCN4 peptide optimized to improve solubility while preserving binding to an scFv-GFP fusion protein (Tanenbaum et al., 2014)
   1338..1360    +  CDS            GCN4_v4 (fragment): GCN4 peptide optimized to improve solubility while preserving binding to an scFv-GFP fusion protein (Tanenbaum et al., 2014)
   1542..4493    +  CDS            CjCas9: Cas9 endonuclease from the Campylobacter jejuni Type II CRISPR/Cas system (Kim et al., 2016)
   4584..4602    -  promoter       SP6 promoter: promoter for bacteriophage SP6 RNA polymerase
   4628..4852    +  polyA_signal   bGH poly(A) signal: bovine growth hormone polyadenylation signal
   4871..4928    -  CDS            lacI (fragment): lac repressor; lacI; The lac repressor binds to the lac operator to inhibit transcription in E. coli. This inhibition can be relieved by adding lactose or isopropyl-β-D-thiogalactopyranoside (IPTG).
   5111..5699    -  rep_origin     ori: high-copy-number ColE1/pMB1/pBR322/pUC origin of replication
   5870..6730    -  CDS            AmpR: β-lactamase; bla; confers resistance to ampicillin, carbenicillin, and related antibiotics
   6731..6835    -  promoter       AmpR promoter: bla
   6894..6946    -  misc_feature   bom (fragment): basis of mobility region from pBR322
>Addgene plasmid #169912 | pRGEN-CMV-10XGCN4-L1-dCjCas9 S-D | addgene full sequence | sequence record 336049 | Addgene NGS Result
GACATTGATTATTGACTAGTTATTAATAGTAATCAATTACGGGGTCATTAGTTCATAGCCCATATATGGA
GTTCCGCGTTACATAACTTACGGTAAATGGCCCGCCTGGCTGACCGCCCAACGACCCCCGCCCATTGACG
TCAATAATGACGTATGTTCCCATAGTAACGCCAATAGGGACTTTCCATTGACGTCAATGGGTGGAGTATT
TACGGTAAACTGCCCACTTGGCAGTACATCAAGTGTATCATATGCCAAGTACGCCCCCTATTGACGTCAA
TGACGGTAAATGGCCCGCCTGGCATTATGCCCAGTACATGACCTTATGGGACTTTCCTACTTGGCAGTAC
ATCTACGTATTAGTCATCGCTATTACCATGGTGATGCGGTTTTGGCAGTACATCAATGGGCGTGGATAGC
GGTTTGACTCACGGGGATTTCCAAGTCTCCACCCCATTGACGTCAATGGGAGTTTGTTTTGGCACCAAAA
TCAACGGGACTTTCCAAAATGTCGTAACAACTCCGCCCCATTGACGCAAATGGGCGGTAGGCGTGTACGG
TGGGAGGTCTATATAAGCAGAGCTCTCTGGCTAACTAGAGAACCCACTGCTTACTGGCTTATCGAAATTA
ATACGACTCACTATAGGGAGACCCAAGCTTGGGCCACCATGGAAGAACTTTTGAGCAAGAATTATCATCT
TGAGAACGAAGTGGCTCGTCTTAAGAAAGGTTCTGGCAGTGGAGAAGAACTGCTTTCAAAGAATTACCAC
CTGGAAAATGAGGTAGCTAGACTGAAAAAGGGGAGCGGAAGTGGGGAGGAGTTGCTGAGCAAAAATTATC
ATTTGGAGAACGAAGTAGCACGACTAAAGAAAGGGTCCGGATCGGGTGAGGAGTTACTCTCGAAAAATTA
TCATCTCGAAAACGAAGTGGCTCGGCTAAAAAAGGGCAGTGGTTCTGGAGAAGAGCTATTATCTAAAAAC
TACCACCTCGAAAATGAGGTGGCACGCTTAAAAAAGGGAAGTGGCAGTGGTGAAGAGCTACTATCCAAGA
ATTATCATCTTGAGAACGAGGTAGCGCGTTTGAAGAAGGGTTCCGGCTCAGGAGAGGAACTGCTCTCGAA
GAACTATCATCTTGAAAATGAGGTCGCTCGATTAAAAAAGGGATCGGGCAGTGGTGAGGAACTACTTTCA
AAGAATTACCACCTCGAAAACGAAGTAGCTCGATTAAAGAAAGGTTCAGGGTCGGGTGAAGAATTACTGA
GTAAAAATTATCATCTGGAAAATGAGGTAGCGAGACTAAAAAAGGGGAGTGGTTCTGGCGAGGAATTGCT
ATCGAAAAATTATCATCTTGAGAACGAAGTTGCTAGGCTCAAAAAGGGCTCAGGCTCAGGCAGCCTGGGC
AGCGGCTCCCCCAAGAAAAAACGCAAGGTGGAAGATCCTAAGAAAAAGCGGAAAGTGGACGGCATTGGTA
GTGGGAGCAACGGCAGCAGCGGATCCAACGGTCCGGGTGGATCTGGAGGTGGAGGTTCTGGAGGACGAAT
CATGGCCAGAATCCTGGCCTTCGCTATCGGCATCAGCAGCATCGGCTGGGCCTTCAGCGAGAACGACGAG
CTGAAGGACTGCGGCGTGCGGATCTTCACCAAGGTGGAAAACCCCAAGACCGGCGAGAGCCTGGCCCTGC
CCAGAAGGCTGGCCAGAAGCGCCCGGAAGAGACTGGCCAGACGGAAGGCCCGGCTGAACCACCTGAAGCA
CCTGATCGCCAACGAGTTCAAGCTGAACTACGAGGACTACCAGAGCTTCGACGAGTCCCTGGCCAAGGCC
TACAAGGGCAGCCTGATCAGCCCCTACGAGCTGCGGTTCCGGGCCCTGAACGAGCTGCTGAGCAAGCAGG
ACTTCGCCAGAGTGATCCTGCACATTGCCAAGCGGAGAGGCTACGACGACATCAAGAACAGCGACGACAA
AGAGAAGGGCGCCATCCTGAAGGCCATCAAGCAGAACGAGGAAAAGCTGGCCAACTACCAGTCCGTGGGC
GAGTACCTGTACAAAGAGTACTTCCAGAAGTTCAAAGAGAACAGCAAAGAATTCACCAACGTGCGGAACA
AGAAAGAAAGCTACGAGCGGTGTATCGCCCAGAGCTTCCTGAAGGATGAGCTGAAGCTGATCTTCAAGAA
GCAGAGAGAGTTCGGCTTCAGCTTCAGCAAGAAATTCGAGGAAGAGGTGCTGAGCGTCGCCTTCTACAAG
AGAGCCCTGAAGGACTTCAGCCACCTCGTGGGCAACTGCAGCTTCTTCACCGACGAGAAGAGAGCCCCCA
AGAACAGCCCCCTGGCCTTCATGTTCGTGGCCCTGACCCGGATCATCAACCTGCTGAACAATCTGAAGAA
CACCGAGGGCATCCTGTACACCAAGGACGACCTGAACGCCCTGCTGAATGAGGTGCTGAAGAACGGCACC
CTGACCTACAAGCAGACCAAGAAGCTGCTGGGCCTGAGCGACGACTACGAGTTTAAGGGCGAGAAGGGCA
CCTACTTCATCGAGTTCAAGAAGTACAAAGAGTTCATCAAGGCCCTGGGCGAGCACAACCTGAGCCAGGA
CGATCTGAATGAGATCGCCAAGGACATCACCCTGATCAAGGACGAGATTAAGCTGAAGAAGGCCCTGGCC
AAATACGACCTGAATCAGAACCAGATCGACAGCCTGAGCAAGCTGGAATTCAAGGATCACCTGAACATCA
GCTTCAAGGCTCTGAAGCTGGTCACCCCCCTGATGCTGGAAGGCAAGAAGTACGACGAGGCCTGCAACGA
GCTGAACCTGAAGGTGGCCATCAACGAGGACAAGAAGGACTTCCTGCCCGCCTTCAACGAAACCTACTAC
AAGGACGAAGTGACCAACCCCGTGGTGCTGCGGGCCATCAAAGAATACCGGAAGGTGCTGAATGCCCTGC
TCAAGAAATACGGCAAGGTGCACAAGATCAACATCGAGCTGGCCCGGGAAGTGGGCAAGAACCACAGCCA
GCGGGCCAAGATCGAGAAAGAGCAGAACGAAAACTACAAGGCCAAGAAGGACGCTGAGCTGGAATGCGAG
AAGCTGGGACTGAAGATCAACAGCAAGAACATCCTGAAGCTGCGGCTGTTCAAAGAACAGAAAGAGTTCT
GCGCCTACAGCGGCGAGAAGATCAAGATCAGCGATCTGCAGGACGAGAAGATGCTGGAAATCGACGCCAT
CTACCCCTACAGCCGGTCCTTCGACGACAGCTACATGAACAAGGTGCTGGTGTTCACCAAACAGAACCAG
GAAAAACTGAACCAGACCCCCTTCGAGGCCTTCGGCAACGACAGCGCCAAGTGGCAGAAAATCGAGGTGC
TGGCCAAGAACCTGCCCACCAAGAAACAGAAGAGAATCCTGGACAAGAATTACAAGGACAAAGAGCAGAA
GAACTTCAAGGACCGGAACCTGAACGACACCCGGTATATCGCCCGGCTGGTGCTGAACTACACAAAGGAC
TACCTGGATTTCCTGCCCCTGTCCGACGACGAGAACACCAAGCTGAACGATACCCAGAAAGGCTCCAAGG
TGCACGTGGAAGCCAAGAGCGGCATGCTGACCAGCGCCCTGAGACACACCTGGGGCTTCAGCGCCAAGGA
TCGGAACAACCATCTGCACCACGCCATCGACGCCGTGATCATTGCCTACGCCAACAACAGCATCGTGAAG
GCCTTCTCCGACTTCAAGAAAGAACAGGAAAGCAACAGCGCCGAGCTGTACGCCAAGAAGATCTCTGAGC
TGGACTACAAGAACAAGCGGAAGTTCTTCGAGCCCTTCAGCGGCTTCCGGCAGAAGGTGCTGGATAAGAT
CGACGAGATCTTCGTGTCCAAGCCCGAGCGGAAGAAGCCCTCTGGCGCCCTGCACGAGGAAACCTTCAGA
AAAGAGGAAGAGTTCTACCAGTCCTACGGCGGCAAAGAAGGCGTGCTGAAGGCCCTCGAGCTGGGCAAGA
TCAGAAAAGTGAACGGCAAGATCGTGAAGAACGGGGACATGTTCCGGGTGGACATCTTCAAGCACAAAAA
GACCAACAAGTTCTACGCCGTGCCCATCTACACAATGGACTTCGCCCTGAAGGTGCTGCCCAACAAGGCC
GTGGCCCGGTCCAAGAAGGGCGAGATCAAGGACTGGATTCTGATGGACGAGAACTACGAGTTCTGCTTTA
GCCTGTACAAGGACTCCCTGATCCTGATCCAGACCAAGGACATGCAGGAACCCGAGTTCGTCTACTACAA
CGCCTTCACCAGCAGCACCGTGTCCCTGATCGTGTCTAAGCACGACAACAAGTTCGAGACACTGAGCAAG
AACCAGAAGATCCTGTTCAAGAACGCCAACGAGAAAGAAGTGATCGCCAAGAGCATCGGCATCCAGAATC
TGAAGGTGTTCGAGAAGTACATCGTGTCCGCCCTGGGAGAAGTGACAAAGGCCGAGTTCCGGCAGAGAGA
GGACTTCAAAAAGTCCGGACCTCCAAAGAAAAAGAGAAAAGTATACCCCTACGACGTGCCCGACTACGCC
TAATAACTCGAGCATGCATCTAGAGGGCCCTATTCTATAGTGTCACCTAAATGCTAGAGCTCGCTGATCA
GCCTCGACTGTGCCTTCTAGTTGCCAGCCATCTGTTGTTTGCCCCTCCCCCGTGCCTTCCTTGACCCTGG
AAGGTGCCACTCCCACTGTCCTTTCCTAATAAAATGAGGAAATTGCATCGCATTGTCTGAGTAGGTGTCA
TTCTATTCTGGGGGGTGGGGTGGGGCAGGACAGCAAGGGGGAGGATTGGGAAGACAATAGCAGGCATGCT
GGGGATGCGGTGGGCTCTATGGCTTCTGAGGCGGAAAGAACCAGCTGCATTAATGAATCGGCCAACGCGC
GGGGAGAGGCGGTTTGCGTATTGGGCGCTCTTCCGCTTCCTCGCTCACTGACTCGCTGCGCTCGGTCGTT
CGGCTGCGGCGAGCGGTATCAGCTCACTCAAAGGCGGTAATACGGTTATCCACAGAATCAGGGGATAACG
CAGGAAAGAACATGTGAGCAAAAGGCCAGCAAAAGGCCAGGAACCGTAAAAAGGCCGCGTTGCTGGCGTT
TTTCCATAGGCTCCGCCCCCCTGACGAGCATCACAAAAATCGACGCTCAAGTCAGAGGTGGCGAAACCCG
ACAGGACTATAAAGATACCAGGCGTTTCCCCCTGGAAGCTCCCTCGTGCGCTCTCCTGTTCCGACCCTGC
CGCTTACCGGATACCTGTCCGCCTTTCTCCCTTCGGGAAGCGTGGCGCTTTCTCATAGCTCACGCTGTAG
GTATCTCAGTTCGGTGTAGGTCGTTCGCTCCAAGCTGGGCTGTGTGCACGAACCCCCCGTTCAGCCCGAC
CGCTGCGCCTTATCCGGTAACTATCGTCTTGAGTCCAACCCGGTAAGACACGACTTATCGCCACTGGCAG
CAGCCACTGGTAACAGGATTAGCAGAGCGAGGTATGTAGGCGGTGCTACAGAGTTCTTGAAGTGGTGGCC
TAACTACGGCTACACTAGAAGAACAGTATTTGGTATCTGCGCTCTGCTGAAGCCAGTTACCTTCGGAAAA
AGAGTTGGTAGCTCTTGATCCGGCAAACAAACCACCGCTGGTAGCGGTGGTTTTTTTGTTTGCAAGCAGC
AGATTACGCGCAGAAAAAAAGGATCTCAAGAAGATCCTTTGATCTTTTCTACGGGGTCTGACGCTCAGTG
GAACGAAAACTCACGTTAAGGGATTTTGGTCATGAGATTATCAAAAAGGATCTTCACCTAGATCCTTTTA
AATTAAAAATGAAGTTTTAAATCAATCTAAAGTATATATGAGTAAACTTGGTCTGACAGTTACCAATGCT
TAATCAGTGAGGCACCTATCTCAGCGATCTGTCTATTTCGTTCATCCATAGTTGCCTGACTCCCCGTCGT
GTAGATAACTACGATACGGGAGGGCTTACCATCTGGCCCCAGTGCTGCAATGATACCGCGAGACCCACGC
TCACCGGCTCCAGATTTATCAGCAATAAACCAGCCAGCCGGAAGGGCCGAGCGCAGAAGTGGTCCTGCAA
CTTTATCCGCCTCCATCCAGTCTATTAATTGTTGCCGGGAAGCTAGAGTAAGTAGTTCGCCAGTTAATAG
TTTGCGCAACGTTGTTGCCATTGCTACAGGCATCGTGGTGTCACGCTCGTCGTTTGGTATGGCTTCATTC
AGCTCCGGTTCCCAACGATCAAGGCGAGTTACATGATCCCCCATGTTGTGCAAAAAAGCGGTTAGCTCCT
TCGGTCCTCCGATCGTTGTCAGAAGTAAGTTGGCCGCAGTGTTATCACTCATGGTTATGGCAGCACTGCA
TAATTCTCTTACTGTCATGCCATCCGTAAGATGCTTTTCTGTGACTGGTGAGTACTCAACCAAGTCATTC
TGAGAATAGTGTATGCGGCGACCGAGTTGCTCTTGCCCGGCGTCAATACGGGATAATACCGCGCCACATA
GCAGAACTTTAAAAGTGCTCATCATTGGAAAACGTTCTTCGGGGCGAAAACTCTCAAGGATCTTACCGCT
GTTGAGATCCAGTTCGATGTAACCCACTCGTGCACCCAACTGATCTTCAGCATCTTTTACTTTCACCAGC
GTTTCTGGGTGAGCAAAAACAGGAAGGCAAAATGCCGCAAAAAAGGGAATAAGGGCGACACGGAAATGTT
GAATACTCATACTCTTCCTTTTTCAATATTATTGAAGCATTTATCAGGGTTATTGTCTCATGAGCGGATA
CATATTTGAATGTATTTAGAAAAATAAACAAATAGGGGTTCCGCGCACATTTCCCCGAAAAGTGCCACCT
GACGTCGACGGATCGGGAGATCTCCCGATCCCCTATGGTGCACTCTCAGTACAATCTGCTCTGATGCCGC
ATAGTTAAGCCAGTATCTGCTCCCTGCTTGTGTGTTGGAGGTCGCTGAGTAGTGCGCGAGCAAAATTTAA
GCTACAACAAGGCAAGGCTTGACCGACAATTGCATGAAGAATCTGCTTAGGGTTAGGCGTTTTGCGCTGC
TTCGCGATGTACGGGCCAGATATACGCGTT
